>Addgene plasmid #77742 | CAMK2B gRNA (BRDN0001148102) | addgene full sequence | sequence record 189045 | Addgene Assembled Sequence
CCCGGGTGCAAAGATGGATAAAGTTTTAAACAGAGAGGAATCTTTGCAGCTAATGGACCTTCTAGGTCTT
GAAAGGAGTGGGAATTGGCTCCGGTGCCCGTCAGTGGGCAGAGCGCACATCGCCCACAGTCCCCGAGAAG
TTGGGGGGAGGGGTCGGCAATTGATCCGGTGCCTAGAGAAGGTGGCGCGGGGTAAACTGGGAAAGTGATG
TCGTGTACTGGCTCCGCCTTTTTCCCGAGGGTGGGGGAGAACCGTATATAAGTGCAGTAGTCGCCGTGAA
CGTTCTTTTTCGCAACGGGTTTGCCGCCAGAACACAGGTAAGTGCCGTGTGTGGTTCCCGCGGGCCTGGC
CTCTTTACGGGTTATGGCCCTTGCGTGCCTTGAATTACTTCCACCTGGCTGCAGTACGTGATTCTTGATC
CCGAGCTTCGGGTTGGAAGTGGGTGGGAGAGTTCGAGGCCTTGCGCTTAAGGAGCCCCTTCGCCTCGTGC
TTGAGTTGAGGCCTGGCCTGGGCGCTGGGGCCGCCGCGTGCGAATCTGGTGGCACCTTCGCGCCTGTCTC
GCTGCTTTCGATAAGTCTCTAGCCATTTAAAATTTTTGATGACCTGCTGCGACGCTTTTTTTCTGGCAAG
ATAGTCTTGTAAATGCGGGCCAAGATCTGCACACTGGTATTTCGGTTTTTGGGGCCGCGGGCGGCGACGG
GGCCCGTGCGTCCCAGCGCACATGTTCGGCGAGGCGGGGCCTGCGAGCGCGGCCACCGAGAATCGGACGG
GGGTAGTCTCAAGCTGGCCGGCCTGCTCTGGTGCCTGGCCTCGCGCCGCCGTGTATCGCCCCGCCCTGGG
CGGCAAGGCTGGCCCGGTCGGCACCAGTTGCGTGAGCGGAAAGATGGCCGCTTCCCGGCCCTGCTGCAGG
GAGCTCAAAATGGAGGACGCGGCGCTCGGGAGAGCGGGCGGGTGAGTCACCCACACAAAGGAAAAGGGCC
TTTCCGTCCTCAGCCGTCGCTTCATGTGACTCCACGGAGTACCGGGCGCCGTCCAGGCACCTCGATTAGT
TCTCGAGCTTTTGGAGTACGTCGTCTTTAGGTTGGGGGGAGGGGTTTTATGCGATGGAGTTTCCCCACAC
TGAGTGGGTGGAGACTGAAGTTAGGCCAGCTTGGCACTTGATGTAATTCTCCTTGGAATTTGCCCTTTTT
GAGTTTGGATCTTGGTTCATTCTCAAGCCTCAGACAGTGGTTCAAAGTTTTTTTCTTCCATTTCAGGTGT
CGTGACGTACGGCCACCATGACCGAGTACAAGCCCACGGTGCGCCTCGCCACCCGCGACGACGTCCCCAG
GGCCGTACGCACCCTCGCCGCCGCGTTCGCCGACTACCCCGCCACGCGCCACACCGTCGATCCGGACCGC
CACATCGAGCGGGTCACCGAGCTGCAAGAACTCTTCCTCACGCGCGTCGGGCTCGACATCGGCAAGGTGT
GGGTCGCGGACGACGGCGCCGCCGTGGCGGTCTGGACCACGCCGGAGAGCGTCGAAGCGGGGGCGGTGTT
CGCCGAGATCGGCCCGCGCATGGCCGAGTTGAGCGGTTCCCGGCTGGCCGCGCAGCAACAGATGGAAGGC
CTCCTGGCGCCGCACCGGCCCAAGGAGCCCGCGTGGTTCCTGGCCACCGTCGGAGTCTCGCCCGACCACC
AGGGCAAGGGTCTGGGCAGCGCCGTCGTGCTCCCCGGAGTGGAGGCGGCCGAGCGCGCCGGGGTGCCCGC
CTTCCTGGAGACCTCCGCGCCCCGCAACCTCCCCTTCTACGAGCGGCTCGGCTTCACCGTCACCGCCGAC
GTCGAGGTGCCCGAAGGACCGCGCACCTGGTGCATGACCCGCAAGCCCGGTGCCTGAACGCGTTAAGTCG
ACAATCAACCTCTGGATTACAAAATTTGTGAAAGATTGACTGGTATTCTTAACTATGTTGCTCCTTTTAC
GCTATGTGGATACGCTGCTTTAATGCCTTTGTATCATGCTATTGCTTCCCGTATGGCTTTCATTTTCTCC
TCCTTGTATAAATCCTGGTTGCTGTCTCTTTATGAGGAGTTGTGGCCCGTTGTCAGGCAACGTGGCGTGG
TGTGCACTGTGTTTGCTGACGCAACCCCCACTGGTTGGGGCATTGCCACCACCTGTCAGCTCCTTTCCGG
GACTTTCGCTTTCCCCCTCCCTATTGCCACGGCGGAACTCATCGCCGCCTGCCTTGCCCGCTGCTGGACA
GGGGCTCGGCTGTTGGGCACTGACAATTCCGTGGTGTTGTCGGGGAAATCATCGTCCTTTCCTTGGCTGC
TCGCCTGTGTTGCCACCTGGATTCTGCGCGGGACGTCCTTCTGCTACGTCCCTTCGGCCCTCAATCCAGC
GGACCTTCCTTCCCGCGGCCTGCTGCCGGCTCTGCGGCCTCTTCCGCGTCTTCGCCTTCGCCCTCAGACG
AGTCGGATCTCCCTTTGGGCCGCCTCCCCGCGTCGACTTTAAGACCAATGACTTACAAGGCAGCTGTAGA
TCTTAGCCACTTTTTAAAAGAAAAGGGGGGACTGGAAGGGCTAATTCACTCCCAACGAAGACAAGATCTG
CTTTTTGCTTGTACTGGGTCTCTCTGGTTAGACCAGATCTGAGCCTGGGAGCTCTCTGGCTAACTAGGGA
ACCCACTGCTTAAGCCTCAATAAAGCTTGCCTTGAGTGCTTCAAGTAGTGTGTGCCCGTCTGTTGTGTGA
CTCTGGTAACTAGAGATCCCTCAGACCCTTTTAGTCAGTGTGGAAAATCTCTAGCAGTACGTATAGTAGT
TCATGTCATCTTATTATTCAGTATTTATAACTTGCAAAGAAATGAATATCAGAGAGTGAGAGGAACTTGT
TTATTGCAGCTTATAATGGTTACAAATAAAGCAATAGCATCACAAATTTCACAAATAAAGCATTTTTTTC
ACTGCATTCTAGTTGTGGTTTGTCCAAACTCATCAATGTATCTTATCATGTCTGGCTCTAGCTATCCCGC
CCCTAACTCCGCCCATCCCGCCCCTAACTCCGCCCAGTTCCGCCCATTCTCCGCCCCATGGCTGACTAAT
TTTTTTTATTTATGCAGAGGCCGAGGCCGCCTCGGCCTCTGAGCTATTCCAGAAGTAGTGAGGAGGCTTT
TTTGGAGGCCTAGGGACGTACCCAATTCGCCCTATAGTGAGTCGTATTACGCGCGCTCACTGGCCGTCGT
TTTACAACGTCGTGACTGGGAAAACCCTGGCGTTACCCAACTTAATCGCCTTGCAGCACATCCCCCTTTC
GCCAGCTGGCGTAATAGCGAAGAGGCCCGCACCGATCGCCCTTCCCAACAGTTGCGCAGCCTGAATGGCG
AATGGG
[124 nt withheld, positions 3367-3490]
C
[91 nt withheld, positions 3492-3582]
A
[49 nt withheld, positions 3584-3632]
CCTTTGACGTTGGAGTCCACGTTCTTT
[37 nt withheld, positions 3660-3696]
ACCCTATCTCGGTCTATTCTTTTGATTTATAAGGGATTTTGCCGATTTCGGCCTATTGGTTAAAAAATGA
GCTGATTTAACAAAAATTTAACGCGAATTTTAACAAAATATTAACGCTTACAATTTAGGTGGCACTTTTC
GGGGAAATGTGCGCGGAACCCCTATTTGTTTATTTTTCTAAATACATTCAAATATGTATCCGCTCATGAG
ACAATAACCCTGATAAATGCTTCAATAATATTGAAAAAGGAAGAGTATGAGTATTCAACATTTCCGTGTC
GCCCTTATTCCCTTTTTTGCGGCATTTTGCCTTCCTGTTTTTGCTCACCCAGAAACGCTGGTGAAAGTAA
AAGATGCTGAAGATCAGTTGGGTGCACGAGTGGGTTACATCGAACTGGATCTCAACAGCGGTAAGATCCT
TGAGAGTTTTCGCCCCGAAGAACGTTTTCCAATGATGAGCACTTTTAAAGTTCTGCTATGTGGCGCGGTA
TTATCCCGTATTGACGCCGGGCAAGAGCAACTCGGTCGCCGCATACACTATTCTCAGAATGACTTGGTTG
AGTACTCACCAGTCACAGAAAAGCATCTTACGGATGGCATGACAGTAAGAGAATTATGCAGTGCTGCCAT
AACCATGAGTGATAACACTGCGGCCAACTTACTTCTGACAACGATCGGAGGACCGAAGGAGCTAACCGCT
TTTTTGCACAACATGGGGGATCATGTAACTCGCCTTGATCGTTGGGAACCGGAGCTGAATGAAGCCATAC
CAAACGACGAGCGTGACACCACGATGCCTGTAGCAATGGCAACAACGTTGCGCAAACTATTAACTGGCGA
ACTACTTACTCTAGCTTCCCGGCAACAATTAATAGACTGGATGGAGGCGGATAAAGTTGCAGGACCACTT
CTGCGCTCGGCCCTTCCGGCTGGCTGGTTTATTGCTGATAAATCTGGAGCCGGTGAGCGTGGGTCTCGCG
GTATCATTGCAGCACTGGGGCCAGATGGTAAGCCCTCCCGTATCGTAGTTATCTACACGACGGGGAGTCA
GGCAACTATGGATGAACGAAATAGACAGATCGCTGAGATAGGTGCCTCACTGATTAAGCATTGGTAACTG
TCAGACCAAGTTTACTCATATATACTTTAGATTGATTTAAAACTTCATTTTTAATTTAAAAGGATCTAGG
TGAAGATCCTTTTTGATAATCTCATGACCAAAATCCCTTAACGTGAGTTTTCGTTCCACTGAGCGTCAGA
CCCCGTAGAAAAGATCAAAGGATCTTCTTGAGATCCTTTTTTTCTGCGCGTAATCTGCTGCTTGCAAACA
AAAAAACCACCGCTACCAGCGGTGGTTTGTTTGCCGGATCAAGAGCTACCAACTCTTTTTCCGAAGGTAA
CTGGCTTCAGCAGAGCGCAGATACCAAATACTGTTCTTCTAGTGTAGCCGTAGTTAGGCCACCACTTCAA
GAACTCTGTAGCACCGCCTACATACCTCGCTCTGCTAATCCTGTTACCAGTGGCTGCTGCCAGTGGCGAT
AAGTCGTGTCTTACCGGGTTGGACTCAAGACGATAGTTACCGGATAAGGCGCAGCGGTCGGGCTGAACGG
GGGGTTCGTGCACACAGCCCAGCTTGGAGCGAACGACCTACACCGAACTGAGATACCTACAGCGTGAGCT
ATGAGAAAGCGCCACGCTTCCCGAAGGGAGAAAGGCGGACAGGTATCCGGTAAGCGGCAGGGTCGGAACA
GGAGAGCGCACGAGGGAGCTTCCAGGGGGAAACGCCTGGTATCTTTATAGTCCTGTCGGGTTTCGCCACC
TCTGACTTGAGCGTCGATTTTTGTGATGCTCGTCAGGGGGGCGGAGCCTATGGAAAAACGCCAGCAACGC
GGCCTTTTTACGGTTCCTGGCCTTTTGCTGGCCTTTTGCTCACATGTTCTTTCCTGCGTTATCCCCTGAT
TCTGTGGATAACCGTATTACCGCCTTTGAGTGAGCTGATACCGCTCGCCGCAGCCGAACGACCGAGCGCA
GCGAGTCAGTGAGCGAGGAAGCGGAAGAGCGCCCAATACGCAAACCGCCTCTCCCCGCGCGTTGGCCGAT
TCATTAATGCAGCTGGCACGACAGGTTTCCCGACTGGAAAGCGGGCAGTGAGCGCAACGCAATTAATGTG
AGTTAGCTCACTCATTAGGCACCCCAGGCTTTACACTTTATGCTTCCGGCTCGTATGTTGTGTGGAATTG
TGAGCGGATAACAATTTCACACAGGAAACAGCTATGACCATGATTACGCCAAGCGCGCAATTAACCCTCA
CTAAAGGGAACAAAAGCTGGAGCTGCAAGCTTAATGTAGTCTTATGCAATACTCTTGTAGTCTTGCAACA
TGGTAACGATGAGTTAGCAACATGCCTTACAAGGAGAGAAAAAGCACCGTGCATGCCGATTGGTGGAAGT
AAGGTGGTACGATCGTGCCTTATTAGGAAGGCAACAGACGGGTCTGACATGGATTGGACGAACCACTGAA
TTGCCGCATTGCAGAGATATTGTATTTAAGTGCCTAGCTCGATACATAAACGGGTCTCTCTGGTTAGACC
AGATCTGAGCCTGGGAGCTCTCTGGCTAACTAGGGAACCCACTGCTTAAGCCTCAATAAAGCTTGCCTTG
AGTGCTTCAAGTAGTGTGTGCCCGTCTGTTGTGTGACTCTGGTAACTAGAGATCCCTCAGACCCTTTTAG
TCAGTGTGGAAAATCTCTAGCAGTGGCGCCCGAACAGGGACTTGAAAGCGAAAGGGAAACCAGAGGAGCT
CTCTCGACGCAGGACTCGGCTTGCTGAAGCGCGCACGGCAAGAGGCGAGGGGCGGCGACTGGTGAGTACG
CCAAAAATTTTGACTAGCGGAGGCTAGAAGGAGAGAGATGGGTGCGAGAGCGTCAGTATTAAGCGGGGGA
GAATTAGATCGCGATGGGAAAAAATTCGGTTAAGGCCAGGGGGAAAGAAAAAATATAAATTAAAACATAT
AGTATGGGCAAGCAGGGAGCTAGAACGATTCGCAGTTAATCCTGGCCTGTTAGAAACATCAGAAGGCTGT
AGACAAATACTGGGACAGCTACAACCATCCCTTCAGACAGGATCAGAAGAACTTAGATCATTATATAATA
CAGTAGCAACCCTCTATTGTGTGCATCAAAGGATAGAGATAAAAGACACCAAGGAAGCTTTAGACAAGAT
AGAGGAAGAGCAAAACAAAAGTAAGACCACCGCACAGCAAGCGGCCGCTGATCTTCAGACCTGGAGGAGG
AGATATGAGGGACAATTGGAGAAGTGAATTATATAAATATAAAGTAGTAAAAATTGAACCATTAGGAGTA
GCACCCACCAAGGCAAAGAGAAGAGTGGTGCAGAGAGAAAAAAGAGCAGTGGGAATAGGAGCTTTGTTCC
TTGGGTTCTTGGGAGCAGCAGGAAGCACTATGGGCGCAGCGTCAATGACGCTGACGGTACAGGCCAGACA
ATTATTGTCTGGTATAGTGCAGCAGCAGAACAATTTGCTGAGGGCTATTGAGGCGCAACAGCATCTGTTG
CAACTCACAGTCTGGGGCATCAAGCAGCTCCAGGCAAGAATCCTGGCTGTGGAAAGATACCTAAAGGATC
AACAGCTCCTGGGGATTTGGGGTTGCTCTGGAAAACTCATTTGCACCACTGCTGTGCCTTGGAATGCTAG
TTGGAGTAATAAATCTCTGGAACAGATTTGGAATCACACGACCTGGATGGAGTGGGACAGAGAAATTAAC
AATTACACAAGCTTAATACACTCCTTAATTGAAGAATCGCAAAACCAGCAAGAAAAGAATGAACAAGAAT
TATTGGAATTAGATAAATGGGCAAGTTTGTGGAATTGGTTTAACATAACAAATTGGCTGTGGTATATAAA
ATTATTCATAATGATAGTAGGAGGCTTGGTAGGTTTAAGAATAGTTTTTGCTGTACTTTCTATAGTGAAT
AGAGTTAGGCAGGGATATTCACCATTATCGTTTCAGACCCACCTCCCAACCCCGAGGGGACCCAGAGAGG
GCCTATTTCCCATGATTCCTTCATATTTGCATATACGATACAAGGCTGTTAGAGAGATAATTAGAATTAA
TTTGACTGTAAACACAAAGATATTAGTACAAAATACGTGACGTAGAAAGTAATAATTTCTTGGGTAGTTT
GCAGTTTTAAAATTATGTTTTAAAATGGACTATCATATGCTTACCGTAACTTGAAAGTATTTCGATTTCT
TGGCTTTATATATCTTGTGGAAAGGACGAAACACCGCTCACCTGAGAAATTCCGTGGTTTTAGAGCTAGA
AATAGCAAGTTAAAATAAGGCTAGTCCGTTATCAACTTGAAAAAGTGGCACCGAGTCGGTGCTTTTTTAA
GCTTGGCGTAACTAGATCTTGAGACAAATGGCAGTATTCATCCACAATTTTAAAAGAAAAGGGGGGATTG
GGGGGTACAGTGCAGGGGAAAGAATAGTAGACATAATAGCAACAGACATACAAACTAAAGAATTACAAAA
ACAAATTACAAAAATTCAAAATTTTCGGGTTTATTACAGGGACAGCAGAGATCCACTTTGGCGCCGGCTC
GAGGGGG
Features (pLannotate 1.2.2; 29 found; start..end, strand, type, name):
     14..80      +  CDS            small t antigen (fragment): SV40 (simian virus 40) small t antigen
    106..317     +  promoter       EF-1α core promoter: core promoter for human elongation factor EF-1α
    318..1256    +  intron         EF-1α intron A: intron upstream of the start codon of human EF-1α
   1278..1877    +  CDS            PuroR (fragment): puromycin N-acetyltransferase; pac from Streptomyces; confers resistance to puromycin
   1893..2481    +  misc_feature   WPRE: woodchuck hepatitis virus posttranscriptional regulatory element
   2532..2551    +  misc_feature   cPPT/CTS (fragment): central polypurine tract and central termination sequence of HIV-1
   2553..2786    +  LTR            3' LTR (ΔU3): self-inactivating 3' long terminal repeat (LTR) from HIV-1
   2864..2985    +  polyA_signal   SV40 poly(A) signal: SV40 polyadenylation signal
   3025..3160    +  rep_origin     SV40 ori: SV40 origin of replication
   3181..3199    -  promoter       T7 promoter: promoter for bacteriophage T7 RNA polymerase
   3207..3362    +  CDS            lacZα (fragment): LacZα fragment of β-galactosidase; lacZ fragment
   3367..3795    +  rep_origin     f1 ori (sequence partly withheld): f1 bacteriophage origin of replication; arrow indicates direction of (+) strand synthesis
   3848..3952    +  promoter       AmpR promoter: bla
   3953..4813    +  CDS            AmpR: β-lactamase; bla; confers resistance to ampicillin, carbenicillin, and related antibiotics
   4984..5572    +  rep_origin     ori: high-copy-number ColE1/pMB1/pBR322/pUC origin of replication
   5755..5847    +  CDS            lacI (fragment): lac repressor; lacI; The lac repressor binds to the lac operator to inhibit transcription in E. coli. This inhibition can be relieved by adding lactose or isopropyl-β-D-thiogalactopyranoside (IPTG).
   5860..5881    +  protein_bind   CAP binding site: CAP binding activates transcription in the presence of cAMP. E. coli catabolite activator protein
   5896..5926    +  promoter       lac promoter: promoter for the E. coli lac operon
   5934..5950    +  protein_bind   lac operator: The lac repressor binds to the lac operator to inhibit transcription in E. coli. This inhibition can be relieved by adding lactose or isopropyl-β-D-thiogalactopyranoside (IPTG). lac repressor encoded by lacI
   5995..6013    +  promoter       T3 promoter: promoter for bacteriophage T3 RNA polymerase
   6041..6267    +  promoter       RSV promoter: Rous sarcoma virus enhancer/promoter
   6268..6448    +  LTR            5' LTR (truncated): truncated 5' long terminal repeat (LTR) from HIV-1
   6495..6620    +  misc_feature   HIV-1 Ψ: packaging signal of human immunodeficiency virus type 1
   6604..6967    +  CDS            HIV-1 gag (fragment): gag protein from human immunodeficiency virus 1; gag
   7113..7346    +  misc_feature   RRE: The Rev response element (RRE) of HIV-1 allows for Rev-dependent mRNA export from the nucleus to the cytoplasm.
   7723..7749    +  CDS            Rev (fragment): human immunodeficiency virus 1 (HIV-1) Rev protein; rev; enhances nuclear export of unspliced and incompletely spliced viral mRNAs
   7753..7993    +  promoter       U6 promoter: RNA polymerase III promoter for human U6 snRNA
   8023..8098    +  misc_RNA       gRNA scaffold: guide RNA scaffold for the Streptococcus pyogenes CRISPR/Cas9 system
   8154..8271    +  misc_feature   cPPT/CTS: central polypurine tract and central termination sequence of HIV-1
