[The description below was written by a language model from this plasmid's Addgene catalogue record and pLannotate feature annotations shown in this document.]
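Description:
CAMK2B gRNA (BRDN0001148102) is a third-generation lentiviral CRISPR guide plasmid built on the lentiGuide-Puro backbone, carrying a single guide RNA designed against human CAMK2B, which encodes the beta isoform of calcium/calmodulin-dependent protein kinase II. The guide was designed to match multiple annotated CAMK2B transcript variants and belongs to a human kinome gRNA collection. In bacteria the 8.3 kb plasmid is maintained through a high-copy ColE1/pUC-type origin and selected with ampicillin via the β-lactamase gene. An f1 origin, an SV40 origin and lac/T7/T3 remnants are also annotated as backbone carry-over.

The viral genome is driven by an RSV promoter fused to a truncated HIV-1 5' LTR, making transcript production Tat-independent. This is followed by the Ψ packaging signal with a partial gag sequence, the Rev response element for nuclear export of the full-length RNA, and a central polypurine tract that aids nuclear import. Within this frame, a human U6 RNA polymerase III promoter expresses the targeting spacer joined to the Streptococcus pyogenes Cas9 guide scaffold. A separate cassette uses the EF-1α core promoter with its intron A to drive puromycin N-acetyltransferase, allowing selection of transduced mammalian cells. A WPRE enhances transcript expression, and the ΔU3 3' LTR renders the integrated provirus self-inactivating, with an SV40 polyadenylation signal downstream.

The plasmid does not encode Cas9, so it is intended for use with a separate Cas9 lentivector or in cells that already express Cas9. Its typical use is disruption of CAMK2B by stable guide delivery.
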