Addgene plasmid #77742: CAMK2B gRNA (BRDN0001148102)
Purpose: 3rd generation lentiviral gRNA plasmid targeting human CAMK2B
Depositing lab: John Doench & David Root. Depositing organization: Broad Institute. Publication: Optimized sgRNA design to maximize activity and minimize off-target effects of CRISPR-Cas9. Doench JG, Fusi N, Sullender M, Hegde M, Vaimberg EW, Donovan KF, Smith I, Tothova Z, Wilen C, Orchard R, Virgin HW, Listgarten J, Root DE. Nat Biotechnol. 2016 Jan 18. doi: 10.1038/nbt.3437. PubMed 26780180.
Backbone
  Vector backbone: lentiGuide-Puro
  Backbone manufacturer: Zhang Lab (Addgene plasmid # 52963)
  Vector type: Mammalian Expression, Lentiviral, CRISPR
  Selectable markers: Puromycin
Growth in bacteria
  Bacterial resistance: Ampicillin, 100 μg/mL
  Growth temperature: 37°C
  Growth strain: DH5alpha
  Copy number: High Copy
Gene/Insert
  Gene/Insert name: CAMK2B (alt names: CAMK2B; NM_001220.4)
  gRNA/shRNA sequence: CTCACCTGAGAAATTCCGTG
  Species: H. sapiens (human)
  Entrez Gene: CAMK2B (a.k.a. CAM2, CAMK2, CAMKB, CaMKIIbeta, MRD54)
  Promoter: hU6
  Cloning method: Unknown
  Sequencing primers: 5′ U6-F; 3′ pS2-R
Terms and licenses: Academic/Nonprofit Terms; Industry Terms: Not Available to Industry
Depositor comments: The gRNA was designed to target the following Genbank reference sequence(s): NM_001220.4,NM_001293170.1,NM_172078.2,NM_172079.2,NM_172080.2,NM_172081.2,NM_172082.2,NM_172083.2,NM_172084.2. Note that this plasmid does NOT contain Cas9. It should be used in conjunction with lentiCas9-Blast (Addgene #52962) or otherwise with cell lines already expressing Cas9. Browse the full kinome gRNA library at http://www.addgene.org/pooled-library/broadgpp-human-kinome/ or visit http://www.broadinstitute.org/rnai/public/ for detailed protocols and information.
How to cite: CAMK2B gRNA (BRDN0001148102) was a gift from John Doench & David Root (Addgene plasmid # 77742 ; http://n2t.net/addgene:77742 ; RRID:Addgene_77742)
