>Addgene plasmid #77742 | CAMK2B gRNA (BRDN0001148102) | depositor partial sequence | sequence record 145202 | Target Sequence
CTCACCTGAGAAATTCCGTG
