>Addgene plasmid #77742 | CAMK2B gRNA (BRDN0001148102) | addgene partial sequence | sequence record 152609 | hU6-F 5'-GAGGGCCTATTTCCCATGATT-3'
ATTAGAATTAATTTGACTGTAAACACAAAGATATTAGTACAAAATACGTGACGTAGAAAGTAATAATTTC
TTGGGTAGTTTGCAGTTTTAAAATTATGTTTTAAAATGGACTATCATATGCTTACCGTAACTTGAAAGTA
TTTCGATTTCTTGGCTTTATATATCTTGTGGAAAGGACGAAACACCGCTCACCTGAGAAATTCCGTGGTT
TTAGAGCTAGAAATAGCAAGTTAAAATAAGGCTAGTCCGTTATCAACTTGAAAAAGTGGCACCGAGTCGG
TGCTTTTTTAAGCTTGGCGTAACTAGATCTTGAGACAAATGGCAGTATTCATCCACAATTTTAAAAGAAA
AGGGGGGATTGGGGGGTACAGTGCAGGGGAAAGAATAGTAGACATAATAGCAACAGACATACAAACTAAA
GAATTACAAAAACAAATTACAAAAATTCAAAATTTTCGGGTTTATTACAGGGACAGCAGAGATCCACTTT
GGCGCCGGCTCGAGGGGGCCCGGGTGCAAAGATGGATAAAGTTTTAAACAGAGAGGAATCTTTGCAGCTA
ATGGACCTTCTAGGTCTTGAAAGGAGTGGGAATTGGCTCCGGTGCCCGTCAGTGGGCAGAGCGCACATCG
CCCACAGTCCCCGAGAAGTTGGGGGGAGGGGTCGGCAATTGATCCGGTGCCTAGAGAAGGTGGCGCGGGG
TAAACTGGGAAAGTGATGTCGTGTACTGGCTCCGCCTTTTTCC
